>Addgene plasmid #83311 | pRSETB-roGFP1-R12 | addgene partial sequence | sequence record 162174 | T7 5'-TAATACGACTCACTATAGGG-3'
ACTTTAAGAAGGAGATATACATATGCGGGGTTCTCATCATCATCATCATCATGGTATGGCTAGCATGACT
GGTGGACAGCAAATGGGTCGGGATCTGTACGACGATGACGATAAGGATCCCCCCGCTGAATTCATGAGTA
AAGGAGAAGAACTTTTCACTGGAGTTGTCCCAATTCTTGTTGAATTAGATGGTGATGTTAATGGGCACAA
ATTTTCTGTCAGTGGAGAGGGTGAAGGTGATGCAACATACGGAAAACTTACCCTTAAATTTATTTCCACT
ACTGGAAAACTACCTGTTCCATGGCCAACACTTGTCACTACTTTCAGTTATGGTGTTCAATGCTTTTCAA
GATACCCAGATCATATGAAACGGCATGACTTTTTCAAGAGTGCCATGCCCGAAGGTTATGTACAGGAAAG
AACTATATTTTTCAAAGATGACGGGAACTACAAGACACGTGCTGAAGTCAAGTTTGAAGGTGATACCCTT
GTTAATAGAATCGAGTTAAAAGGTATTGATTTTAAAGAAGATGGAAACATTCTTGGACACAAATTGGAAT
ACAACTATAACTGCCACAAGGTATACATCATGGCAGACAAACAAAAGAATGGAATCAAAGTTAACTTCAA
AATTAGACACAACATTGAAGATGGAAGCGTTCAACTAGCAGACCATTATCAACAAAATACTCCAATTGGC
GATGGCCCTGTCCTTTTACCAGACAACCATTACCTGAAGACATGCTCTGCCCTTTCGAAAGATCCCAACG
AAAAGAGAGACCACATGGTCCTTCTTGAGCGCGTAACAGCTGCTGGGATTACACATGGCATGGATGAACT
ATACAAATAA
