>Addgene plasmid #83311 | pRSETB-roGFP1-R12 | addgene partial sequence | sequence record 162175 | T7term 5'-GCTAGTTATTGCTCAGCGG-3'
GGCTTTGTTAGCAGCCGGATCAAGCTTCGAATTCCATGGTACCAGCTGCAGATCTCGAGCTCGGATCCTT
ATTATTTGTATAGTTCATCCATGCCATGTGTAATCCCAGCAGCTGTTACGCGCTCAAGAAGGACCATGTG
GTCTCTCTTTTCGTTGGGATCTTTCGAAAGGGCAGAGCATGTCTTCAGGTAATGGTTGTCTGGTAAAAGG
ACAGGGCCATCGCCAATTGGAGTATTTTGTTGATAATGGTCTGCTAGTTGAACGCTTCCATCTTCAATGT
TGTGTCTAATTTTGAAGTTAACTTTGATTCCATTCTTTTGTTTGTCTGCCATGATGTATACCTTGTGGCA
GTTATAGTTGTATTCCAATTTGTGTCCAAGAATGTTTCCATCTTCTTTAAAATCAATACCTTTTAACTCG
ATTCTATTAACAAGGGTATCACCTTCAAACTTGACTTCAGCACGTGTCTTGTAGTTCCCGTCATCTTTGA
AAAATATAGTTCTTTCCTGTACATAACCTTCGGGCATGGCACTCTTGAAAAAGTCATGCCGTTTCATATG
ATCTGGGTATCTTGAAAAGCATTGAACACCATAACTGAAAGTAGTGACAAGTGTTGGCCATGGAACAGGT
AGTTTTCCAGTAGTGGAAATAAATTTAAGGGTAAGTTTTCCGTATGTTGCATCACCTTCACCCTCTCCAC
TGACAGAAAATTTGTGCCCATTAACATCACCATCTAATTCAACAAGAATTGGGACAACTCCAGTGAAAAG
TTCTTCTCCTTTACTCATGAATTCAGCGGGGGGATCCTTATCGTCATCGTCGTACAGATCCCGACCCATT
TGCTGTCCACCAGTCATGCTAGCCATACCATGATGATGATGATGATGAGA
