[The description below was written by a language model from this plasmid's Addgene catalogue record.]
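Description:
pRSETB-roGFP1-R12 is a bacterial expression plasmid built on the commercial pRSETB backbone (about 2.9 kb without insert). It is maintained in E. coli as a high-copy plasmid under ampicillin selection. The payload is a 714 bp coding sequence for roGFP1-R12 (also called ro1/12), a redox-sensitive variant of jellyfish green fluorescent protein, inserted at a BamHI site that is preserved on both flanks. Transcription is driven by the T7 promoter, so protein production requires a host that supplies T7 RNA polymerase, typically under inducible control, which matches the stated purpose of inducible expression in bacteria. The backbone contributes an N-terminal 6xHis tag, allowing the fusion protein to be purified by immobilised metal affinity chromatography. No feature table accompanies the record, so the replication origin and other backbone elements are not itemised here.

The insert carries the substitutions C48S, Q80R, S147C, Q204C, N149K, F223R and S202K. In the roGFP design, the engineered cysteines at positions 147 and 204 lie on adjacent surface strands near the chromophore and can form a reversible disulfide, shifting the protein's fluorescence excitation properties according to the redox state of its surroundings and permitting ratiometric readout. C48S removes a native cysteine. The three substitutions to lysine or arginine introduce basic residues; the associated publication concerns re-engineering roGFP for an improved response rate, which is consistent with these changes belonging to that effort. The construct is suited to producing and purifying recombinant roGFP1-R12 for in vitro characterisation of its redox response, or as a source of the coding sequence for subcloning into other vectors.
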