Addgene plasmid #83311: pRSETB-roGFP1-R12
Purpose: Inducible expression of redox sensitive GFP in bacteria
Depositing lab: S. James Remington. Depositing organization: University of Oregon. Publication: Re-engineering redox-sensitive green fluorescent protein for improved response rate. Cannon MB, Remington SJ. Protein Sci. 2006 Jan;15(1):45-57. Epub 2005 Dec 1. 10.1110/ps.051734306 PubMed 16322566.
Backbone
  Vector backbone: pRSETB
  Backbone manufacturer: Invitrogen
  Backbone size w/o insert (bp): 2900
  Vector type: Bacterial Expression
Growth in bacteria
  Bacterial resistance: Ampicillin, 100 μg/mL
  Growth temperature: 37°C
  Growth strain: DH5alpha
  Copy number: High Copy
Gene/Insert
  Gene/Insert name: roGFP1-R12 (alt name: ro1/12)
  Species: jellyfish
  Insert size (bp): 714
  Mutation: C48S/Q80R/S147C/Q204C/N149K/F223R/S202K
  Promoter: T7
  Tag / fusion protein: 6xHIS (N terminal on backbone)
  Cloning method: Restriction Enzyme; 5′ cloning site BamHI (not destroyed); 3′ cloning site BamHI (not destroyed)
  Sequencing primers: 5′ T7; 3′ T7 terminal
Terms and licenses: Academic/Nonprofit Terms; Industry Terms: Not Available to Industry
How to cite: pRSETB-roGFP1-R12 was a gift from S. James Remington (Addgene plasmid # 83311 ; http://n2t.net/addgene:83311 ; RRID:Addgene_83311)
